>Addgene plasmid #71091 | pFOSGE_CUS1E02 | depositor partial sequence | sequence record 127033 | insert
ATGACTAGGAGCAGCATCGAACTGGGCGACGTGACGCCCCACAACATCAAGCAGCTAAAGAAGCTCAACA
CCGTGGTTTTCCCGGTCTCCTACAATGACAAGTTTTACGTGGACGTCCTGGAGGCCGGCGAACTGGCCAA
ATTGGCCTACTACAACGACATTGTAGTGGGCGCCGTCTGTTGTCGCATCGACAACACTGAGAACCAGCGG
CGCCTGTATATCATGACCCTAGGATGCCTCTCCCCGTACCGGCGCCTGGGCATCGGCACAGTTATGTTCG
AGCACATTATGAACTTCGCCGAGAAGGACGGAAACTTCGACAGCATTTTTCTACATGTGCAAATCAACAA
CAACGGAGCCATCGAGTTCTATAAGAAGTTTGGTTTCGAGATTGTTGACACCAAGGAGCAATACTATAAG
CGCATCGAGCCGGCGGACGCTCATGTACTGCAAAAGACTCTGCGCCGCACTGCACCCAACTCAAACAGCA
CCGCCACCAGCACCACCGCGAACTCAAATTCACGTAGTAAAGCACGACAGTTCACATTTGTT
