>Addgene plasmid #71091 | pFOSGE_CUS1E02 | addgene partial sequence | sequence record 130905 | M13-Rev 5'-CAGGAAACAGCTATGACC-3'
ATAATGATTTTATTTTGACTGATAGTGACCTGTTCGTTGCAACAAATTGATAAGCAATGCTTTCTTATAA
TGCCAACTTTGTACAAGAAAGCTGGGTCAACAAATGTGAACTGTCGTGCTTTACTACGTGAATTTGAGTT
CGCGGTGGTGCTGGTGGCGGTGCTGTTTGAGTTGGGTGCAGTGCGGCGCAGAGTCTTTTGCAGTACATGA
GCGTCCGCCGGCTCGATGCGCTTATAGTATTGCTCCTTGGTGTCAACAATCTCGAAACCAAACTTCTTAT
AGAACTCGATGGCTCCGTTGTTGTTGATTTGCACATGTAGAAAAATGCTGTCGAAGTTTCCGTCCTTCTC
GGCGAAGTTCATAATGTGCTCGAACATAACTGTGCCGATGCCCAGGCGCCGGTACGGGGAGAGGCATCCT
AGGGTCATGATATACAGGCGCCGCTGGTTCTCAGTGTTGTCGATGCGACAACAGACGGCGCCCACTACAA
TGTCGTTGTAGTAGGCCAATTTGGCCAGTTCGCCGGCCTCCAGGACGTCCACGTAAAACTTGTCATTGTA
GGA
