>Addgene plasmid #71091 | pFOSGE_CUS1E02 | addgene partial sequence | sequence record 130906 | M13-F20 5'-TGTAAAACGACGGCCAGT-3'
ACTGATAGTGACCTGTTCGTTGCAACAAATTGATGAGCAATGCTTTTTTATAATGCCAACTTTGTACAAA
AAAGCAGGCTTCATGACTAGGAGCAGCATCGAACTGGGCGACGTGACGCCCCACAACATCAAGCAGCTAA
AGAAGCTCAACACCGTGGTTTTCCCGGTCTCCTACAATGACAAGTTTTACGTGGACGTCCTGGAGGCCGG
CGAACTGGCCAAATTGGCCTACTACAACGACATTGTAGTGGGCGCCGTCTGTTGTCGCATCGACAACACT
GAGAACCAGCGGCGCCTGTATATCATGACCCTAGGATGCCTCTCCCCGTACCGGCGCCTGGGCATCGGCA
CAGTTATGTTCGAGCACATTATGAACTTCGCCGAGAAGGACGGAAACTTCGACAGCATTTTTCTACATGT
GCAAATCAACAACAACGGAGCCATCGAGTTCTATAAGAAGTTTGGTTTCGAGATTGTTGACACCAAGGAG
CAATACTATAAGCGCATCGAGCCGGCGGACGCTCATGTACTGCAAAAGACTCTGCGCCGCACTGCACCCA
ACTCAAACAGCACCGCCACCAGCACCACCGCGAACTCAAATTCACGTAGTAAAGCACGACAGTTCACATT
TGTTGACCCAGCTTTCTTGTACAAAGTTGGCATTATAAGAAAGCATTGCTTATCAATTTGTTGCAACGAA
CAGGTCACTATCAGTCAAAATAAAATCATTATTT
