[The description below was written by a language model from this plasmid's Addgene catalogue record.]
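Description:
pFOSGE_CUS1E02 is a Gateway entry clone built on the commercial pDONR221 donor backbone and carrying the Drosophila melanogaster gene san (separation anxiety; CG12352, also known as atado) as a 552 bp insert corresponding to the annotated transcript FBtr0088126. It is a high-copy bacterial plasmid propagated in standard E. coli cloning strains under kanamycin selection. The insert was introduced by Gateway recombination, which in a pDONR-type vector replaces the counter-selectable cassette with the fragment of interest and leaves it flanked by attL recombination sites. M13 forward and reverse primer sites on either side of the cloning region allow the insert to be verified by sequencing.

As an entry vector, the plasmid has no promoter or expression elements of its own that the record describes. It serves as a shuttle from which the san fragment can be moved by an LR recombination reaction into any compatible destination vector, which then supplies the promoter, tags or fusion partners and host-specific elements. The record does not state whether the insert retains a stop codon or is configured for N- or C-terminal fusions, and no feature table is provided to confirm the exact boundaries of the insert or the att sites. The clone comes from a collection associated with a study of the context-dependent regulatory functions of Drosophila transcriptional regulators, which suggests it was made as part of a systematic ORF library intended for transfer into vectors for functional assays in fly cells, although the catalogue entry itself lists the purpose only as a Gateway entry clone.
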