Addgene plasmid #71091: pFOSGE_CUS1E02
Purpose: Gateway entry clone
Depositing lab: Alexander Stark. Depositing organization: Research Institute of Molecular Pathology (IMP). Publication: Transcriptional regulators form diverse groups with context-dependent regulatory functions. Stampfel G, Kazmar T, Frank O, Wienerroither S, Reiter F, Stark A. Nature. 2015 Nov 9. doi: 10.1038/nature15545. PubMed 26550828.
Backbone
  Vector backbone: pDONR221
  Backbone manufacturer: Invitrogen
  Backbone size w/o insert (bp): 4762
  Vector type: Gateway entry vector
Growth in bacteria
  Bacterial resistance: Kanamycin, 50 μg/mL
  Growth temperature: 37°C
  Growth strain: DH5alpha
  Copy number: High Copy
Gene/Insert
  Gene/Insert name: san (alt names: FBgn0024188; CG12352, FBtr0088126)
  Species: D. melanogaster (fly)
  Insert size (bp): 552
  Entrez Gene: san (a.k.a. atado, CG12352, DmAAF34715, Dmel\CG12352, span)
  Cloning method: Gateway Cloning
  Sequencing primers: 5′ M13-F20; 3′ M13R
Terms and licenses: Academic/Nonprofit Terms; Industry Terms: Not Available to Industry
How to cite: pFOSGE_CUS1E02 was a gift from Alexander Stark (Addgene plasmid # 71091 ; http://n2t.net/addgene:71091 ; RRID:Addgene_71091)
